Addgene plasmid #16324: xfz7/pCS2+
Depositing lab: Peter Klein. Depositing organization: University of Pennsylvania. Publication: Frizzled-8 is expressed in the Spemann organizer and plays a role in early morphogenesis. Deardorff MA, Tan C, Conrad LJ, Klein PS. Development. 1998 Jul . 125(14):2687-700. PubMed 9636083.
Backbone
  Vector backbone: pCS2+
  Backbone size w/o insert (bp): 4095
  Vector type: Vertebrate expression
Growth in bacteria
  Bacterial resistance: Ampicillin, 100 μg/mL
  Growth temperature: 37°C
  Growth strain: DH5alpha
  Copy number: High Copy
Gene/Insert
  Gene/Insert name: frizzled-7 (alt names: fz7; xfz7)
  Species: X. laevis (frog)
  Insert size (bp): 1700
  Entrez Gene: fzd7.L (a.k.a. XELAEV_18044942mg, Fz-7, Xfz7, frizzled-7, frizzled7, frz-7, frz7, fz7, fzd7, fzd7-a, fzd7-b)
  Cloning method: Restriction Enzyme
  Sequencing primers: 5′ SP6; 3′ T3
Terms and licenses: Academic/Nonprofit Terms; Industry Terms: Not Available to Industry
Depositor comments: For sense transcripts, cut with NotI and transcribe with SP6
How to cite: xfz7/pCS2+ was a gift from Peter Klein (Addgene plasmid # 16324 ; http://n2t.net/addgene:16324 ; RRID:Addgene_16324)
