[The description below was written by a language model from this plasmid's Addgene catalogue record.]
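Description:
xfz7/pCS2+ carries the Xenopus laevis frizzled-7 gene (fzd7.L, also known as Xfz7 or fz7) as an insert of about 1.7 kb, cloned by restriction enzymes into the roughly 4.1 kb pCS2+ backbone. The record classes it as a vertebrate expression vector. In bacteria it is maintained as a high-copy plasmid under ampicillin selection. No feature table accompanies the entry, so the regulatory elements are not individually listed. As generally described, pCS2+ places its polylinker downstream of a strong CMV-derived (simian CMV IE94) promoter and upstream of an SV40 late polyadenylation signal. An SP6 promoter lies in the 5' untranslated region and a T3 promoter sits on the far side of the insert. This layout agrees with the SP6 and T3 sequencing primers named in the record.

The arrangement supports two routes of expression. The plasmid can be introduced directly into vertebrate cells or embryos, where the eukaryotic promoter drives transcription. It can also serve as a template for in vitro transcription. The depositor notes that sense transcripts are obtained by linearising with NotI and transcribing with SP6, which yields synthetic mRNA of the kind typically microinjected into frog embryos. Frizzled-7 is a seven-pass transmembrane receptor for Wnt ligands. The associated publication concerns frizzled family expression and function in the Spemann organizer and early morphogenesis, so the construct is suited to gain-of-function studies of Wnt/Frizzled signalling in early Xenopus development. The record does not mention any epitope tag or fusion partner, and it does not say whether untranslated regions flank the coding sequence.
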