>Addgene plasmid #16324 | xfz7/pCS2+ | addgene partial sequence | sequence record 22790 | SP6 5'-ATTTAGGTGACACTATAG-3'
AATGTTCTTTTGAGGATCATGTTGGCTCCGGTGTCGCTGCTGTTCTGTCTATTCCTGCAGCTCTGCCCGT
CCGCCCAGCAGTACCACGGGGAGAAGGGCATCTCGGTGCCTGACCATGGCTTCTGCCAGCCCATCTCCAT
CCCTCTGTGCACAGACATCGCCTACAACCAGACCATCATGCCCAATCTGCTCGGACACACCAACCAGGAG
GACGCGGGGCTGGAGGTGCATCAGTTCTACCCGCTGGTGAAGGTTCAGTGTTCCCCGGAGCTGCGCTTCT
TCCTGTGCTCCATGTACGCGCCGGTTTGCACCGTGTTGGAACAGGCCATCCCCCCGTGCCGGTCGCTGTG
CGAGAGAGCCAGGCAGGGCTGCGAGGCGCTCATGAACAAGTTCGGCTTCCAGTGGCCCGAGCGGCTGCGC
TGTGAGAATTTCCCGGTACACGGGGCGGGGGAGATCTGCGTGGGACAGAACACTTCGGATAACAGCCCGT
CCGGCCCCACCGCTCGGCCCACCCTTAACCTGCCGGACAGTATCACCTTCCAGCCGCACCCCCACCGGGA
CTTCACGTGCCCGCGTCAGCTCAAAGTGCCCCCCTACTTGGGCTACCGCTTCCTGGGCGAGAAGGACTGT
GGCGCCCCCTGTGAGCCGGGCAAAGCCAACGGGCTGATGTACTTTAAGGAGGAGGAGGTGCGCTTCGCCC
GGCTCTGGGTGGGTATCTGGGCGATCCTGTGCGGCATCTCCACGCTCTTCACTGTACTCACTTACCTGGT
GGACATGCGGCGCTTCAGTTACCCCGAGCGGNCCATCATCTTCCTGT
